>Addgene plasmid #90767 | MELK E6.2 gRNA | addgene full sequence | sequence record 183801 | Addgene NGS Result
CCGCGCGTTGGCCGATTCATTAATGCAGCTGGCACGACAGGTTTCCCGACTGGAAAGCGGGCAGTGAGCG
CAACGCAATTAATGTGAGTTAGCTCACTCATTAGGCACCCCAGGCTTTACACTTTATGCTTCCGGCTCGT
ATGTTGTGTGGAATTGTGAGCGGATAACAATTTCACACAGGAAACAGCTATGACCATGATTACGCCAAGC
GCGCAATTAACCCTCACTAAAGGGAACAAAAGCTGGAGCTGCAAGCTTAATGTAGTCTTATGCAATACTC
TTGTAGTCTTGCAACATGGTAACGATGAGTTAGCAACATGCCTTACAAGGAGAGAAAAAGCACCGTGCAT
GCCGATTGGTGGAAGTAAGGTGGTACGATCGTGCCTTATTAGGAAGGCAACAGACGGGTCTGACATGGAT
TGGACGAACCACTGAATTGCCGCATTGCAGAGATATTGTATTTAAGTGCCTAGCTCGATACATAAACGGG
TCTCTCTGGTTAGACCAGATCTGAGCCTGGGAGCTCTCTGGCTAACTAGGGAACCCACTGCTTAAGCCTC
AATAAAGCTTGCCTTGAGTGCTTCAAGTAGTGTGTGCCCGTCTGTTGTGTGACTCTGGTAACTAGAGATC
CCTCAGACCCTTTTAGTCAGTGTGGAAAATCTCTAGCAGTGGCGCCCGAACAGGGACTTGAAAGCGAAAG
GGAAACCAGAGGAGCTCTCTCGACGCAGGACTCGGCTTGCTGAAGCGCGCACGGCAAGAGGCGAGGGGCG
GCGACTGGTGAGTACGCCAAAAATTTTGACTAGCGGAGGCTAGAAGGAGAGAGATGGGTGCGAGAGCGTC
AGTATTAAGCGGGGGAGAATTAGATCGCGATGGGAAAAAATTCGGTTAAGGCCAGGGGGAAAGAAAAAAT
ATAAATTAAAACATATAGTATGGGCAAGCAGGGAGCTAGAACGATTCGCAGTTAATCCTGGCCTGTTAGA
AACATCAGAAGGCTGTAGACAAATACTGGGACAGCTACAACCATCCCTTCAGACAGGATCAGAAGAACTT
AGATCATTATATAATACAGTAGCAACCCTCTATTGTGTGCATCAAAGGATAGAGATAAAAGACACCAAGG
AAGCTTTAGACAAGATAGAGGAAGAGCAAAACAAAAGTAAGACCACCGCACAGCAAGCGGCCGCTGATCT
TCAGACCTGGAGGAGGAGATATGAGGGACAATTGGAGAAGTGAATTATATAAATATAAAGTAGTAAAAAT
TGAACCATTAGGAGTAGCACCCACCAAGGCAAAGAGAAGAGTGGTGCAGAGAGAAAAAAGAGCAGTGGGA
ATAGGAGCTTTGTTCCTTGGGTTCTTGGGAGCAGCAGGAAGCACTATGGGCGCAGCGTCAATGACGCTGA
CGGTACAGGCCAGACAATTATTGTCTGGTATAGTGCAGCAGCAGAACAATTTGCTGAGGGCTATTGAGGC
GCAACAGCATCTGTTGCAACTCACAGTCTGGGGCATCAAGCAGCTCCAGGCAAGAATCCTGGCTGTGGAA
AGATACCTAAAGGATCAACAGCTCCTGGGGATTTGGGGTTGCTCTGGAAAACTCATTTGCACCACTGCTG
TGCCTTGGAATGCTAGTTGGAGTAATAAATCTCTGGAACAGATTTGGAATCACACGACCTGGATGGAGTG
GGACAGAGAAATTAACAATTACACAAGCTTAATACACTCCTTAATTGAAGAATCGCAAAACCAGCAAGAA
AAGAATGAACAAGAATTATTGGAATTAGATAAATGGGCAAGTTTGTGGAATTGGTTTAACATAACAAATT
GGCTGTGGTATATAAAATTATTCATAATGATAGTAGGAGGCTTGGTAGGTTTAAGAATAGTTTTTGCTGT
ACTTTCTATAGTGAATAGAGTTAGGCAGGGATATTCACCATTATCGTTTCAGACCCACCTCCCAACCCCG
AGGGGACCCAGAGAGGGCCTATTTCCCATGATTCCTTCATATTTGCATATACGATACAAGGCTGTTAGAG
AGATAATTAGAATTAATTTGACTGTAAACACAAAGATATTAGTACAAAATACGTGACGTAGAAAGTAATA
ATTTCTTGGGTAGTTTGCAGTTTTAAAATTATGTTTTAAAATGGACTATCATATGCTTACCGTAACTTGA
AAGTATTTCGATTTCTTGGCTTTATATATCTTGTGGAAAGGACGAAACACCGCTTGCCTGCCATATCCTT
ACGTTTAAGAGCTATGCTGGAAACAGCATAGCAAGTTTAAATAAGGCTAGTCCGTTATCAACTTGAAAAA
GTGGCACCGAGTCGGTGCTTTTTTTGAATTCTAGATCTTGAGACAAATGGCAGTATTCATCCACAATTTT
AAAAGAAAAGGGGGGATTGGGGGGTACAGTGCAGGGGAAAGAATAGTAGACATAATAGCAACAGACATAC
AAACTAAAGAATTACAAAAACAAATTACAAAAATTCAAAATTTTCGGGTTTATTACAGGGACAGCAGAGA
TCCACTTTGGCGCCGGCTCGAGTGGCTCCGGTGCCCGTCAGTGGGCAGAGCGCACATCGCCCACAGTCCC
CGAGAAGTTGGGGGGAGGGGTCGGCAATTGAACCGGTGCCTAGAGAAGGTGGCGCGGGGTAAACTGGGAA
AGTGATGTCGTGTACTGGCTCCGCCTTTTTCCCGAGGGTGGGGGAGAACCGTATATAAGTGCAGTAGTCG
CCGTGAACGTTCTTTTTCGCAACGGGTTTGCCGCCAGAACACAGGTGTCGTGACGCGGGATCCGCCACCA
TGACCGAGTACAAGCCCACGGTGCGCCTCGCCACCCGCGACGACGTCCCCAGGGCCGTACGCACCCTCGC
CGCCGCGTTCGCCGACTACCCCGCCACGCGCCACACCGTCGATCCGGACCGCCACATCGAGCGGGTCACC
GAGCTGCAAGAACTCTTCCTCACGCGCGTCGGGCTCGACATCGGCAAGGTGTGGGTCGCGGACGACGGCG
CCGCGGTGGCGGTCTGGACCACGCCGGAGAGCGTCGAAGCGGGGGCGGTGTTCGCCGAGATCGGCCCGCG
CATGGCCGAGTTGAGCGGTTCCCGGCTGGCCGCGCAGCAACAGATGGAAGGCCTCCTGGCGCCGCACCGG
CCCAAGGAGCCCGCGTGGTTCCTGGCCACCGTCGGAGTCTCGCCCGACCACCAGGGCAAGGGTCTGGGCA
GCGCCGTCGTGCTCCCCGGAGTGGAGGCGGCCGAGCGCGCCGGGGTGCCCGCCTTCCTGGAGACCTCCGC
GCCCCGCAACCTCCCCTTCTACGAGCGGCTCGGCTTCACCGTCACCGCCGACGTCGAGGTGCCCGAAGGA
CCGCGCACCTGGTGCATGACCCGCAAGCCCGGTGCCTGAACGCGTTAAGTCGACAATCAACCTCTGGATT
ACAAAATTTGTGAAAGATTGACTGGTATTCTTAACTATGTTGCTCCTTTTACGCTATGTGGATACGCTGC
TTTAATGCCTTTGTATCATGCTATTGCTTCCCGTATGGCTTTCATTTTCTCCTCCTTGTATAAATCCTGG
TTGCTGTCTCTTTATGAGGAGTTGTGGCCCGTTGTCAGGCAACGTGGCGTGGTGTGCACTGTGTTTGCTG
ACGCAACCCCCACTGGTTGGGGCATTGCCACCACCTGTCAGCTCCTTTCCGGGACTTTCGCTTTCCCCCT
CCCTATTGCCACGGCGGAACTCATCGCCGCCTGCCTTGCCCGCTGCTGGACAGGGGCTCGGCTGTTGGGC
ACTGACAATTCCGTGGTGTTGTCGGGGAAATCATCGTCCTTTCCTTGGCTGCTCGCCTGTGTTGCCACCT
GGATTCTGCGCGGGACGTCCTTCTGCTACGTCCCTTCGGCCCTCAATCCAGCGGACCTTCCTTCCCGCGG
CCTGCTGCCGGCTCTGCGGCCTCTTCCGCGTCTTCGCCTTCGCCCTCAGACGAGTCGGATCTCCCTTTGG
GCCGCCTCCCCGCGTCGACTTTAAGACCAATGACTTACAAGGCAGCTGTAGATCTTAGCCACTTTTTAAA
AGAAAAGGGGGGACTGGAAGGGCTAATTCACTCCCAACGAAGACAAGATCTGCTTTTTGCTTGTACTGGG
TCTCTCTGGTTAGACCAGATCTGAGCCTGGGAGCTCTCTGGCTAACTAGGGAACCCACTGCTTAAGCCTC
AATAAAGCTTGCCTTGAGTGCTTCAAGTAGTGTGTGCCCGTCTGTTGTGTGACTCTGGTAACTAGAGATC
CCTCAGACCCTTTTAGTCAGTGTGGAAAATCTCTAGCAGTACGTATAGTAGTTCATGTCATCTTATTATT
CAGTATTTATAACTTGCAAAGAAATGAATATCAGAGAGTGAGAGGAACTTGTTTATTGCAGCTTATAATG
GTTACAAATAAAGCAATAGCATCACAAATTTCACAAATAAAGCATTTTTTTCACTGCATTCTAGTTGTGG
TTTGTCCAAACTCATCAATGTATCTTATCATGTCTGGCTCTAGCTATCCCGCCCCTAACTCCGCCCATCC
CGCCCCTAACTCCGCCCAGTTCCGCCCATTCTCCGCCCCATGGCTGACTAATTTTTTTTATTTATGCAGA
GGCCGAGGCCGCCTCGGCCTCTGAGCTATTCCAGAAGTAGTGAGGAGGCTTTTTTGGAGGCCTAGGGACG
TACCCAATTCGCCCTATAGTGAGTCGTATTACGCGCGCTCACTGGCCGTCGTTTTACAACGTCGTGACTG
GGAAAACCCTGGCGTTACCCAACTTAATCGCCTTGCAGCACATCCCCCTTTCGCCAGCTGGCGTAATAGC
GAAGAGGCCCGCACCGATCGCCCTTCCCAACAGTTGCGCAGCCTGAATGGCGAATGGG
[124 nt withheld, positions 4889-5012]
C
[91 nt withheld, positions 5014-5104]
A
[49 nt withheld, positions 5106-5154]
CCTTTGACGTTGGAGTCCACGTTCTTT
[37 nt withheld, positions 5182-5218]
ACCCTATCTCGGTCTATTCTTTTGATTTATAAGGGATTTTGCCGATTTCGGCCTATTGGTTAAAAAATGA
GCTGATTTAACAAAAATTTAACGCGAATTTTAACAAAATATTAACGCTTACAATTTAGGTGGCACTTTTC
GGGGAAATGTGCGCGGAACCCCTATTTGTTTATTTTTCTAAATACATTCAAATATGTATCCGCTCATGAG
ACAATAACCCTGATAAATGCTTCAATAATATTGAAAAAGGAAGAGTATGAGTATTCAACATTTCCGTGTC
GCCCTTATTCCCTTTTTTGCGGCATTTTGCCTTCCTGTTTTTGCTCACCCAGAAACGCTGGTGAAAGTAA
AAGATGCTGAAGATCAGTTGGGTGCACGAGTGGGTTACATCGAACTGGATCTCAACAGCGGTAAGATCCT
TGAGAGTTTTCGCCCCGAAGAACGTTTTCCAATGATGAGCACTTTTAAAGTTCTGCTATGTGGCGCGGTA
TTATCCCGTATTGACGCCGGGCAAGAGCAACTCGGTCGCCGCATACACTATTCTCAGAATGACTTGGTTG
AGTACTCACCAGTCACAGAAAAGCATCTTACGGATGGCATGACAGTAAGAGAATTATGCAGTGCTGCCAT
AACCATGAGTGATAACACTGCGGCCAACTTACTTCTGACAACGATCGGAGGACCGAAGGAGCTAACCGCT
TTTTTGCACAACATGGGGGATCATGTAACTCGCCTTGATCGTTGGGAACCGGAGCTGAATGAAGCCATAC
CAAACGACGAGCGTGACACCACGATGCCTGTAGCAATGGCAACAACGTTGCGCAAACTATTAACTGGCGA
ACTACTTACTCTAGCTTCCCGGCAACAATTAATAGACTGGATGGAGGCGGATAAAGTTGCAGGACCACTT
CTGCGCTCGGCCCTTCCGGCTGGCTGGTTTATTGCTGATAAATCTGGAGCCGGTGAGCGTGGGTCTCGCG
GTATCATTGCAGCACTGGGGCCAGATGGTAAGCCCTCCCGTATCGTAGTTATCTACACGACGGGGAGTCA
GGCAACTATGGATGAACGAAATAGACAGATCGCTGAGATAGGTGCCTCACTGATTAAGCATTGGTAACTG
TCAGACCAAGTTTACTCATATATACTTTAGATTGATTTAAAACTTCATTTTTAATTTAAAAGGATCTAGG
TGAAGATCCTTTTTGATAATCTCATGACCAAAATCCCTTAACGTGAGTTTTCGTTCCACTGAGCGTCAGA
CCCCGTAGAAAAGATCAAAGGATCTTCTTGAGATCCTTTTTTTCTGCGCGTAATCTGCTGCTTGCAAACA
AAAAAACCACCGCTACCAGCGGTGGTTTGTTTGCCGGATCAAGAGCTACCAACTCTTTTTCCGAAGGTAA
CTGGCTTCAGCAGAGCGCAGATACCAAATACTGTTCTTCTAGTGTAGCCGTAGTTAGGCCACCACTTCAA
GAACTCTGTAGCACCGCCTACATACCTCGCTCTGCTAATCCTGTTACCAGTGGCTGCTGCCAGTGGCGAT
AAGTCGTGTCTTACCGGGTTGGACTCAAGACGATAGTTACCGGATAAGGCGCAGCGGTCGGGCTGAACGG
GGGGTTCGTGCACACAGCCCAGCTTGGAGCGAACGACCTACACCGAACTGAGATACCTACAGCGTGAGCT
ATGAGAAAGCGCCACGCTTCCCGAAGGGAGAAAGGCGGACAGGTATCCGGTAAGCGGCAGGGTCGGAACA
GGAGAGCGCACGAGGGAGCTTCCAGGGGGAAACGCCTGGTATCTTTATAGTCCTGTCGGGTTTCGCCACC
TCTGACTTGAGCGTCGATTTTTGTGATGCTCGTCAGGGGGGCGGAGCCTATGGAAAAACGCCAGCAACGC
GGCCTTTTTACGGTTCCTGGCCTTTTGCTGGCCTTTTGCTCACATGTTCTTTCCTGCGTTATCCCCTGAT
TCTGTGGATAACCGTATTACCGCCTTTGAGTGAGCTGATACCGCTCGCCGCAGCCGAACGACCGAGCGCA
GCGAGTCAGTGAGCGAGGAAGCGGAAGAGCGCCCAATACGCAAACCGCCTCTCC
Features (pLannotate 1.2.2; 27 found; start..end, strand, type, name):
     80..101     +  protein_bind   CAP binding site: CAP binding activates transcription in the presence of cAMP. E. coli catabolite activator protein
    116..146     +  promoter       lac promoter: promoter for the E. coli lac operon
    154..170     +  protein_bind   lac operator: The lac repressor binds to the lac operator to inhibit transcription in E. coli. This inhibition can be relieved by adding lactose or isopropyl-β-D-thiogalactopyranoside (IPTG). lac repressor encoded by lacI
    215..233     +  promoter       T3 promoter: promoter for bacteriophage T3 RNA polymerase
    261..487     +  promoter       RSV promoter: Rous sarcoma virus enhancer/promoter
    488..668     +  LTR            5' LTR (truncated): truncated 5' long terminal repeat (LTR) from HIV-1
    715..840     +  misc_feature   HIV-1 Ψ: packaging signal of human immunodeficiency virus type 1
    824..1187    +  CDS            HIV-1 gag (fragment): gag protein from human immunodeficiency virus 1; gag
   1333..1566    +  misc_feature   RRE: The Rev response element (RRE) of HIV-1 allows for Rev-dependent mRNA export from the nucleus to the cytoplasm.
   1943..1969    +  CDS            Rev (fragment): human immunodeficiency virus 1 (HIV-1) Rev protein; rev; enhances nuclear export of unspliced and incompletely spliced viral mRNAs
   1973..2213    +  promoter       U6 promoter: RNA polymerase III promoter for human U6 snRNA
   2261..2328    +  misc_RNA       tracrRNA (fragment): trans-activating CRISPR RNA for the Streptococcus pyogenes CRISPR/Cas9 system
   2377..2494    +  misc_feature   cPPT/CTS: central polypurine tract and central termination sequence of HIV-1
   2563..2774    +  promoter       EF-1α core promoter: core promoter for human elongation factor EF-1α
   2800..3399    +  CDS            PuroR (fragment): puromycin N-acetyltransferase; pac from Streptomyces; confers resistance to puromycin
   3415..4003    +  misc_feature   WPRE: woodchuck hepatitis virus posttranscriptional regulatory element
   4054..4073    +  misc_feature   cPPT/CTS (fragment): central polypurine tract and central termination sequence of HIV-1
   4075..4308    +  LTR            3' LTR (ΔU3): self-inactivating 3' long terminal repeat (LTR) from HIV-1
   4386..4507    +  polyA_signal   SV40 poly(A) signal: SV40 polyadenylation signal
   4547..4682    +  rep_origin     SV40 ori: SV40 origin of replication
   4703..4721    -  promoter       T7 promoter: promoter for bacteriophage T7 RNA polymerase
   4729..4884    +  CDS            lacZα (fragment): LacZα fragment of β-galactosidase; lacZ fragment
   4889..5317    +  rep_origin     f1 ori (sequence partly withheld): f1 bacteriophage origin of replication; arrow indicates direction of (+) strand synthesis
   5370..5474    +  promoter       AmpR promoter: bla
   5475..6335    +  CDS            AmpR: β-lactamase; bla; confers resistance to ampicillin, carbenicillin, and related antibiotics
   6506..7094    +  rep_origin     ori: high-copy-number ColE1/pMB1/pBR322/pUC origin of replication
   7277..67      +  CDS            lacI (fragment) (across the origin): lac repressor; lacI; The lac repressor binds to the lac operator to inhibit transcription in E. coli. This inhibition can be relieved by adding lactose or isopropyl-β-D-thiogalactopyranoside (IPTG).
