[The description below was written by a language model from this plasmid's Addgene catalogue record and pLannotate feature annotations shown in this document.]
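Description:
MELK E6.2 gRNA is a third-generation lentiviral CRISPR guide plasmid built on the pLenti-sgRNA backbone and designed to target human MELK. It is maintained in E. coli through a high-copy ColE1/pUC-type origin with ampicillin resistance (β-lactamase). The backbone also carries an f1 origin, an SV40 origin and residual lac/lacZα and T3/T7 promoter elements left over from the cloning vector. The catalogue lists the empty backbone as 9151 bp, whereas the sequenced record is 7,302 nt. This would be consistent with loss of a stuffer fragment when the guide was inserted between the two BsmBI sites, which were destroyed in cloning, but the record does not explain the difference.

The viral portion is a self-inactivating HIV-1 transfer cassette. An RSV promoter fused to a truncated 5' LTR drives genomic RNA production independently of Tat. It is followed by the Ψ packaging signal with a partial gag sequence, the RRE for Rev-dependent export, a cPPT/CTS, a WPRE and a ΔU3 3' LTR, with an SV40 polyadenylation signal downstream. Within this frame, a human U6 RNA polymerase III promoter expresses the MELK-specific spacer joined to the S. pyogenes sgRNA scaffold (annotated as a tracrRNA fragment). A separate EF-1α core promoter drives puromycin N-acetyltransferase so that transduced mammalian cells can be selected.

No Cas9 coding sequence is annotated, so the nuclease must be supplied separately in the target cells. The plasmid belongs to a guide series used to generate knockout human cell lines in a large-scale analysis of cell-cycle genes. The depositor notes that the listed guide sequence includes the 5' BsmBI overhang in addition to the spacer.
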