Addgene plasmid #90767: MELK E6.2 gRNA
Purpose: 3rd generation lentiviral gRNA plasmid targeting human MELK
Depositing lab: Iain Cheeseman. Depositing organization: Whitehead Institute for Biomedical Research. Publication: Large-Scale Analysis of CRISPR/Cas9 Cell-Cycle Knockouts Reveals the Diversity of p53-Dependent Responses to Cell-Cycle Defects. McKinley KL, Cheeseman IM. Dev Cell. 2017 Feb 27;40(4):405-420.e2. doi: 10.1016/j.devcel.2017.01.012. Epub 2017 Feb 16. PubMed 28216383.
Backbone
  Vector backbone: pLenti-sgRNA
  Backbone manufacturer: Eric Lander & David Sabatini labs (Addgene plasmid #71409)
  Backbone size w/o insert (bp): 9151
  Vector type: Lentiviral, CRISPR
  Selectable markers: Puromycin
Growth in bacteria
  Bacterial resistance: Ampicillin, 100 μg/mL
  Growth temperature: 37°C
  Growth strain: NEB Stable
  Copy number: Unknown
Gene/Insert
  Gene/Insert name: MELK (Guide Designation E6.2) (alt name: pKMKO series)
  gRNA/shRNA sequence: CACCgCTTGCCTGCCATATCCTTAC
  Species: H. sapiens (human)
  Promoter: U6
  Cloning method: Restriction Enzyme; 5′ cloning site BsmBI (destroyed during cloning); 3′ cloning site BsmBI (destroyed during cloning)
  Sequencing primers: 5′ hU6-F (5'-GAGGGCCTATTTCCCATGATT-3'); 3′ EF1a-R (5'-CACGGCGACTACTGCACTTA-3')
Terms and licenses: Academic/Nonprofit Terms; Industry Terms: Not Available to Industry
Depositor comments: Please note that gRNA target sequence listed is not strictly the 20nt spacer sequence, but also contains the 5' BsmBI overhang. For more information about knockout human cell lines generated using this plasmid, please see http://cellcycleknockouts.wi.mit.edu/ .
How to cite: MELK E6.2 gRNA was a gift from Iain Cheeseman (Addgene plasmid # 90767 ; http://n2t.net/addgene:90767 ; RRID:Addgene_90767)
